>Addgene plasmid #171206 | pAAP20 | addgene full sequence | sequence record 335795 | Addgene NGS Result
TGGCGAATGGG
[124 nt withheld, positions 12-135]
C
[91 nt withheld, positions 137-227]
A
[49 nt withheld, positions 229-277]
CCTTTGACGTTGGAGTCCACGTTCTTT
[37 nt withheld, positions 305-341]
ACCCTATCTCGGTCTATTCTTTTGATTTATAAGGGATTTTGCCGATTTCGGCCTATTGGTTAAAAAATGA
GCTGATTTAACAAAAATTTAACGCGAATTTTAACAAAATATTAACGCTTACAATTTAGGTGGCACTTTTC
GGGGAAATGTGCGCGGAACCCCTATTTGTTTATTTTTCTAAATACATTCAAATATGTATCCGCTCATGAA
TTAATTCTTAGAAAAACTCATCGAGCATCAAATGAAACTGCAATTTATTCATATCAGGATTATCAATACC
ATATTTTTGAAAAAGCCGTTTCTGTAATGAAGGAGAAAACTCACCGAGGCAGTTCCATAGGATGGCAAGA
TCCTGGTATCGGTCTGCGATTCCGACTCGTCCAACATCAATACAACCTATTAATTTCCCCTCGTCAAAAA
TAAGGTTATCAAGTGAGAAATCACCATGAGTGACGACTGAATCCGGTGAGAATGGCAAAAGTTTATGCAT
TTCTTTCCAGACTTGTTCAACAGGCCAGCCATTACGCTCGTCATCAAAATCACTCGCATCAACCAAACCG
TTATTCATTCGTGATTGCGCCTGAGCGAGACGAAATACGCGATCGCTGTTAAAAGGACAATTACAAACAG
GAATCGAATGCAACCGGCGCAGGAACACTGCCAGCGCATCAACAATATTTTCACCTGAATCAGGATATTC
TTCTAATACCTGGAATGCTGTTTTCCCGGGGATCGCAGTGGTGAGTAACCATGCATCATCAGGAGTACGG
ATAAAATGCTTGATGGTCGGAAGAGGCATAAATTCCGTCAGCCAGTTTAGTCTGACCATCTCATCTGTAA
CATCATTGGCAACGCTACCTTTGCCATGTTTCAGAAACAACTCTGGCGCATCGGGCTTCCCATACAATCG
ATAGATTGTCGCACCTGATTGCCCGACATTATCGCGAGCCCATTTATACCCATATAAATCAGCATCCATG
TTGGAATTTAATCGCGGCCTAGAGCAAGACGTTTCCCGTTGAATATGGCTCATAACACCCCTTGTATTAC
TGTTTATGTAAGCAGACAGTTTTATTGTTCATGACCAAAATCCCTTAACGTGAGTTTTCGTTCCACTGAG
CGTCAGACCCCGTAGAAAAGATCAAAGGATCTTCTTGAGATCCTTTTTTTCTGCGCGTAATCTGCTGCTT
GCAAACAAAAAAACCACCGCTACCAGCGGTGGTTTGTTTGCCGGATCAAGAGCTACCAACTCTTTTTCCG
AAGGTAACTGGCTTCAGCAGAGCGCAGATACCAAATACTGTCCTTCTAGTGTAGCCGTAGTTAGGCCACC
ACTTCAAGAACTCTGTAGCACCGCCTACATACCTCGCTCTGCTAATCCTGTTACCAGTGGCTGCTGCCAG
TGGCGATAAGTCGTGTCTTACCGGGTTGGACTCAAGACGATAGTTACCGGATAAGGCGCAGCGGTCGGGC
TGAACGGGGGGTTCGTGCACACAGCCCAGCTTGGAGCGAACGACCTACACCGAACTGAGATACCTACAGC
GTGAGCTATGAGAAAGCGCCACGCTTCCCGAAGGGAGAAAGGCGGACAGGTATCCGGTAAGCGGCAGGGT
CGGAACAGGAGAGCGCACGAGGGAGCTTCCAGGGGGAAACGCCTGGTATCTTTATAGTCCTGTCGGGTTT
CGCCACCTCTGACTTGAGCGTCGATTTTTGTGATGCTCGTCAGGGGGGCGGAGCCTATGGAAAAACGCCA
GCAACGCGGCCTTTTTACGGTTCCTGGCCTTTTGCTGGCCTTTTGCTCACATGTTCTTTCCTGCGTTATC
CCCTGATTCTGTGGATAACCGTATTACCGCCTTTGAGTGAGCTGATACCGCTCGCCGCAGCCGAACGACC
GAGCGCAGCGAGTCAGTGAGCGAGGAAGCGGAAGAGCGCCTGATGCGGTATTTTCTCCTTACGCATCTGT
GCGGTATTTCACACCGCAATGGTGCACTCTCAGTACAATCTGCTCTGATGCCACATAGTTAAGCCAGTAT
ACACTCCGCTATCGCTACGTGACTGGGTCATGGCTGCGCCCCGACACCCGCCAACACCCGCTGACGCGCC
CTGACGGGCTTGTCTGCTCCCGGCATCCGCTTACAGACAAGCTGTGACCGTCTCCGGGAGCTGCATGTGT
CAGAGGTTTTCACCGTCATCACCGAAACGCGCGAGGCAGCTGCGGTAAAGCTCATCAGCGTGGTCGTGAA
GCGATTCACAGATGTCTGCCTGTTCATCCGCGTCCAGCTCGTTGAGTTTCTCCAGAAGCGTTAATGTCTG
GCTTCTGATAAAGCGGGCCATGTTAAGGGCGGTTTTTTCCTGTTTGGTCACTGATGCCTCCGTGTAAGGG
GGATTTCTGTTCATGGGGGTAATGATACCGATGAAACGAGAGAGGATGCTCACGATACGGGTTACTGATG
ATGAACATGCCCGGTTACTGGAACGTTGTGAGGGTAAACAACTGGCGGTATGGATGCGGCGGGACCAGAG
AAAAATCACTCAGGGTCAATGCCAGCGCTTCGTTAATACAGATGTAGGTGTTCCACAGGGTAGCCAGCAG
CATCCTGCGATGCAGATCCGGAACATAATGGTGCAGGGCGCTGACTTCCGCGTTTCCAGACTTTACGAAA
CACGGAAACCGAAGACCATTCATGTTGTTGCTCAGGTCGCAGACGTTTTGCAGCAGCAGTCGCTTCACGT
TCGCTCGCGTATCGGTGATTCATTCTGCTAACCAGTAAGGCAACCCCGCCAGCCTAGCCGGGTCCTCAAC
GACAGGAGCACGATCATGCGCACCCGTGGGGCCGCCATGCCGGCGATAATGGCCTGCTTCTCGCCGAAAC
GTTTGGTGGCGGGACCAGTGACGAAGGCTTGAGCGAGGGCGTGCAAGATTCCGAATACCGCAAGCGACAG
GCCGATCATCGTCGCGCTCCAGCGAAAGCGGTCCTCGCCGAAAATGACCCAGAGCGCTGCCGGCACCTGT
CCTACGAGTTGCATGATAAAGAAGACAGTCATAAGTGCGGCGACGATAGTCATGCCCCGCGCCCACCGGA
AGGAGCTGACTGGGTTGAAGGCTCTCAAGGGCATCGGTCGAGATCCCGGTGCCTAATGAGTGAGCTAACT
TACATTAATTGCGTTGCGCTCACTGCCCGCTTTCCAGTCGGGAAACCTGTCGTGCCAGCTGCATTAATGA
ATCGGCCAACGCGCGGGGAGAGGCGGTTTGCGTATTGGGCGCCAGGGTGGTTTTTCTTTTCACCAGTGAG
ACGGGCAACAGCTGATTGCCCTTCACCGCCTGGCCCTGAGAGAGTTGCAGCAAGCGGTCCACGCTGGTTT
GCCCCAGCAGGCGAAAATCCTGTTTGATGGTGGTTAACGGCGGGATATAACATGAGCTGTCTTCGGTATC
GTCGTATCCCACTACCGAGATATCCGCACCAACGCGCAGCCCGGACTCGGTAATGGCGCGCATTGCGCCC
AGCGCCATCTGATCGTTGGCAACCAGCATCGCAGTGGGAACGATGCCCTCATTCAGCATTTGCATGGTTT
GTTGAAAACCGGACATGGCACTCCAGTCGCCTTCCCGTTCCGCTATCGGCTGAATTTGATTGCGAGTGAG
ATATTTATGCCAGCCAGCCAGACGCAGACGCGCCGAGACAGAACTTAATGGGCCCGCTAACAGCGCGATT
TGCTGGTGACCCAATGCGACCAGATGCTCCACGCCCAGTCGCGTACCGTCTTCATGGGAGAAAATAATAC
TGTTGATGGGTGTCTGGTCAGAGACATCAAGAAATAACGCCGGAACATTAGTGCAGGCAGCTTCCACAGC
AATGGCATCCTGGTCATCCAGCGGATAGTTAATGATCAGCCCACTGACGCGTTGCGCGAGAAGATTGTGC
ACCGCCGCTTTACAGGCTTCGACGCCGCTTCGTTCTACCATCGACACCACCACGCTGGCACCCAGTTGAT
CGGCGCGAGATTTAATCGCCGCGACAATTTGCGACGGCGCGTGCAGGGCCAGACTGGAGGTGGCAACGCC
AATCAGCAACGACTGTTTGCCCGCCAGTTGTTGTGCCACGCGGTTGGGAATGTAATTCAGCTCCGCCATC
GCCGCTTCCACTTTTTCCCGCGTTTTCGCAGAAACGTGGCTGGCCTGGTTCACCACGCGGGAAACGGTCT
GATAAGAGACACCGGCATACTCTGCGACATCGTATAACGTTACTGGTTTCACATTCACCACCCTGAATTG
ACTCTCTTCCGGGCGCTATCATGCCATACCGCGAAAGGTTTTGCGCCATTCGATGGTGTCCGGGATCTCG
ACGCTCTCCCTTATGCGACTCCTGCATTAGGAAGCAGCCCAGTAGTAGGTTGAGGCCGTTGAGCACCGCC
GCCGCAAGGAATGGTGCATGCAAGGAGATGGCGCCCAACAGTCCCCCGGCCACGGGGCCTGCCACCATAC
CCACGCCGAAACAAGCGCTCATGAGCCCGAAGTGGCGAGCCCGATCTTCCCCATCGGTGATGTCGGCGAT
ATAGGCGCCAGCAACCGCACCTGTGGCGCCGGTGATGCCGGCCACGATGCGTCCGGCGTAGAGGATCGAG
ATCTCGATCCCGCGAAATTAATACGACTCACTATAGGGGAATTGTGAGCGGATAACAATTCCCCTCTAGA
AATAATTTTGTTTAACTTTAAGAAGGAGATATACCATGGGCAGCAGCCATCATCATCATCATCACCACCA
CAGCAGCGGCGAAAACCTGTACTTCCAAGGCCATATGTCAATCATCCCAACTCCAAAGGCTTTGATCGGA
GAAAGATGTCTGACATCATCCAGCAAGTCTTCAAAGTTGAACAAGTCACTTGGCGTGGTTGATTCTAAAG
CTACAAAATCACCAATGTATTCCGTCACAGTTTCTGGAAAAGAAACAGCTTCAGGAAAGCGAATTGCTCA
AAAGTTGACTCCAAAGGTTGTGGCGCTGGAAAGCTCTTACATTACCGGAATTCCAGTTTCCACGGATTGT
AATGGTTGCCCAACTCCGAAGAGAAGTGGAATCAATTGTGAAATTCGTGCAGCTGAAGTATACAATCAAG
CTGGGAAATGGCCCTTCGAAATCACCAGTGATCCGGCTCCACTTCCTTGTGAATCAGCCGATCGGATCGA
ATATCCTTCTCAAGATTGCACTCAAGATCCAGCTTCAACCTCGCCACCACCTCGCATTTCTGAAAGCTTG
ACAGCATTCCTGGAAGCTCAGCAAGACTTTAACGACTACATTGATACTAACTACAAAGAAAAGACACAAC
TCCTGAAAGTGAATTTGAATATTCACGGGATGTCACCTGAAAGATGGCTGTACTTGAATTATTTTTGCAC
CGAGACAATTCCAAGATTGGATGGTCCTTATGCCGATGATCCAAGAGTTCCACCTGTGCGAAATATGTTC
AGAAAATGGTTCCTCCGTTTTGCTGAAGCCTGCTTAGGAAATCCTCACCAGCTTGCAGTTATGCAAGAGA
TTGCTGCCACGTTTGTTCAGGCTCGGCTGGACGATACGAGCAGCTCCACAGACTCCACCAATATGCTCTA
CATGTTGTGGAAGGAGTGTATCGGACAGAAGAATATCATCGCAATTGCTGATGCGTGTTTACTTGCACAT
CTTCGGAAATCGGATCCTATCAAATACTTGAATGTAAAACGGGATTGGCTGGAATCTATTTTTGACCCAC
CCAGAGATCAATGAGAGCTCCGTCGACAAGCTTGCGGCCGCACTCGAGCACCACCACCACCACCACTGAG
ATCCGGCTGCTAACAAAGCCCGAAAGGAAGCTGAGTTGGCTGCTGCCACCGCTGAGCAATAACTAGCATA
ACCCCTTGGGGCCTCTAAACGGGTCTTGAGGGGTTTTTTGCTGAAAGGAGGAACTATATCCGGAT
Features (pLannotate 1.2.2; 20 found; start..end, strand, type, name):
     12..440     +  rep_origin     f1 ori (sequence partly withheld): f1 bacteriophage origin of replication; arrow indicates direction of (+) strand synthesis
    493..550     +  promoter       AmpR promoter (fragment): bla
    559..1374    -  CDS            KanR: aminoglycoside phosphotransferase; aph(3')-Ia; confers resistance to kanamycin in bacteria or G418 (Geneticin®) in eukaryotes
   1496..2084    +  rep_origin     ori: high-copy-number ColE1/pMB1/pBR322/pUC origin of replication
   2270..2409    -  misc_feature   bom: basis of mobility region from pBR322
   2511..2702    -  CDS            rop: Rop protein, which maintains plasmids at low copy number; rop
   2719..3099    +  CDS            YPB1_ECOLX: Protein predicted: Swiss-Prot protein existence level 4. From Escherichia coli.
   3171..3462    -  CDS            TcR (fragment): tetracycline efflux protein; tet; confers resistance to tetracycline
   3477..3498    -  protein_bind   CAP binding site: CAP binding activates transcription in the presence of cAMP. E. coli catabolite activator protein
   3511..4593    -  CDS            lacI: lac repressor; lacI; The lac repressor binds to the lac operator to inhibit transcription in E. coli. This inhibition can be relieved by adding lactose or isopropyl-β-D-thiogalactopyranoside (IPTG).
   4594..4671    -  promoter       lacI promoter: lacI
   4679..4958    -  CDS            TcR (fragment): tetracycline efflux protein; tet; confers resistance to tetracycline
   4980..4998    +  promoter       T7 promoter: promoter for bacteriophage T7 RNA polymerase
   4999..5023    +  protein_bind   lac operator: The lac repressor binds to the lac operator to inhibit transcription in E. coli. This inhibition can be relieved by adding lactose or isopropyl-β-D-thiogalactopyranoside (IPTG). lac repressor encoded by lacI
   5038..5060    +  RBS            RBS: efficient ribosome binding site from bacteriophage T7 gene 10 (Olins and Rangwala, 1989)
   5079..5095    +  CDS            capTEV™ (fragment): composite tag for in vivo biotinylation, TEV protease cleavage, and 6xHis tagging
   5112..5128    +  CDS            TEV site (fragment): tobacco etch virus (TEV) protease recognition and cleavage site
   6130..6147    +  CDS            9xHis (fragment): 9xHis affinity tag
   6157..6206    +  CDS            SET1 (fragment): solubility-enhancement tag derived from T7 phage gene 10B
   6214..6261    +  terminator     T7 terminator: transcription terminator for bacteriophage T7 RNA polymerase
