[The description below was written by a language model from this plasmid's Addgene catalogue record and pLannotate feature annotations shown in this document.]
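Description:
pAAP20 is a bacterial expression plasmid built on the pET28a backbone for producing a His-tagged C-terminal fragment of the C. elegans P granule protein MEG-3 (residues 545–862) for affinity purification. The sequenced record is 6,286 nt. The plasmid carries a ColE1/pMB1-type origin together with the bom region and rop gene typical of pBR322-derived pET vectors (the catalogue lists it as high copy), an f1 phage origin, and a kanamycin resistance gene (aminoglycoside phosphotransferase) for selection. Short tetracycline-resistance fragments flagged by the annotation are backbone remnants rather than functional markers.

Expression follows the standard pET arrangement. A T7 promoter is followed immediately by a lac operator and the T7 gene 10 ribosome binding site, and the cassette ends at the T7 terminator. The plasmid also encodes lacI under its own promoter, so transcription is repressed until IPTG is added. Expression requires a host that supplies T7 RNA polymerase, whereas the listed DH5alpha strain serves for propagation. The meg-3 coding segment is not itself annotated but presumably occupies the roughly 1 kb unannotated gap between the N-terminal tag region and the downstream elements. The catalogue describes an N-terminal 8xHis tag. The feature table shows partial matches near the start of the open reading frame to a His-containing composite tag and a TEV protease site, which hints at a cleavable tag, though only fragments were detected. A further His-tag match lies downstream of the insert, probably the vector's C-terminal His sequence, and the record does not say whether it is translated. The purified fragment was intended for studying how MEG-3 domains contribute to RNA and protein condensation.
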