Addgene plasmid #171206: pAAP20
Purpose: bacterial expression for HIS purification of the MEG-3 C-terminus
Depositing lab: Geraldine Seydoux. Depositing organization: Johns Hopkins University and School of Medicine. Publication: Coordination of RNA and protein condensation by the P granule protein MEG-3. Schmidt H, Putnam A, Rasoloson D, Seydoux G. bioRxiv 2020.10.15.340570 10.1101/2020.10.15.340570.
Backbone
  Vector backbone: pet28a
  Vector type: Bacterial Expression
Growth in bacteria
  Bacterial resistance: Kanamycin, 50 μg/mL
  Growth temperature: 37°C
  Growth strain: DH5alpha
  Copy number: High Copy
Gene/Insert
  Gene/Insert name: meg-3
  Species: C. elegans (nematode)
  Mutation: aa545-862
  Entrez Gene: meg-3 (a.k.a. CELE_F52D2.4)
  Tag / fusion protein: 8xHIS (N terminal on insert)
  Cloning method: Unknown
Terms and licenses: Academic/Nonprofit Terms; Industry Terms: Not Available to Industry
Depositor comments: Please visit https://www.biorxiv.org/content/10.1101/2020.10.15.340570v1 for bioRxiv preprint.
How to cite: pAAP20 was a gift from Geraldine Seydoux (Addgene plasmid # 171206 ; http://n2t.net/addgene:171206 ; RRID:Addgene_171206)
